>Addgene plasmid #169495 | pTS2403-Tier1-PhCMV-ZeoR | addgene full sequence | sequence record 364226 | Addgene NGS Result
TAGGGGTTCCGCGCACATTTCCCCGAAAAGTGCCACCTGACGTCGACGGATCGGGAGATCTCCACGCGTG
GTACCCTCGAGTTGACATTGATTATTGAGTAGTTATTAATAGTAATCAATTACGGGGTCATTAGTTCATA
GCCCATATATGGAGTTCCGCGTTACATAACTTACGGTAAATGGCCCGCCTGGCTGACCGCCCAACGACCC
CCGCCCATTGACGTCAATAATGACGTATGTTCCCATAGTAACGCCAATAGGGACTTTCCATTGACGTCAA
TGGGTGGAGTATTTACGGTAAACTGCCCACTTGGCAGTACATCAAGTGTATCATATGCCAAGTACGCCCC
CTATTGACGTCAATGACGGTAAATGGCCCGCCTGGCATTATGCCCAGTACATGACCTTATGGGACTTTCC
TACTTGGCAGTACATCTACGTATTAGTCATCGCTATTACCATGGTGATGCGGTTTTGGCAGTACATCAAT
GGGCGTGGATAGCGGTTTGACTCACGGGGATTTCCAAGTCTCCACCCCATTGACGTCAATGGGAGTTTGT
TTTGGCACCAAAATCAACGGGACTTTCCAAAATGTCGTAACAACTCCGCCCCATTGACGCAAATGGGCGG
TAGGCGTGTACGGTGGGAGGTCTATATAAGCAGAGCTCTCTGGCTAACTAGAGAACCCACTGCTTACTGG
CTTATCGAAATTAATACGACTCACTATAGGGAGACCCAAGCTGTTCGAAGCGGAATTCACCATGACTAGT
GGTGGTTCTGGTATGGCCAAGTTGACCAGTGCCGTTCCGGTGCTCACCGCGCGCGACGTCGCCGGAGCGG
TCGAGTTCTGGACCGACCGGCTCGGGTTCTCCCGGGACTTCGTGGAGGACGACTTCGCCGGTGTGGTCCG
GGACGACGTGACCCTGTTCATCAGCGCGGTCCAGGACCAGGTGGTGCCGGACAACACCCTGGCCTGGGTG
TGGGTGCGCGGCCTGGACGAGCTGTACGCCGAGTGGTCGGAGGTCGTGTCCACGAACTTCCGGGACGCCT
CCGGGCCGGCCATGACCGAGATCGGCGAGCAGCCGTGGGGGCGGGAGTTCGCCCTGCGCGACCCGGCCGG
CAACTGCGTGCACTTCGTGGCCGAGGAGCAGGACGCTAGCGGATCCACCGGTGTCTAGAAAGCTTTGAGG
CCGGCCTGCAGGGATCAGCCTCGACTGTGCCTTCTAGTTGCCAGCCATCTGTTGTTTGCCCCTCCCCCGT
GCCTTCCTTGACCCTGGAAGGTGCCACTCCCACTGTCCTTTCCTAATAAAATGAGGAAATTGCATCGCAT
TGTCTGAGTAGGTGTCATTCTATTCTGGGGGGTGGGGTGGGGCAGGACAGCAAGGGGGAGGATTGGGAAG
ACAATAGCAGGCATGCTGGGGATGCGGTGGGCTCTATGGCTTCTGAGGCGGAAAGAACCAGCTGGGGCTC
TAGGGGGTATCCCC
[124 nt withheld, positions 1485-1608]
C
[91 nt withheld, positions 1610-1700]
A
[49 nt withheld, positions 1702-1750]
CCTTTGACGTTGGAGTCCACGTTCTTT
[37 nt withheld, positions 1778-1814]
ACCCTATCTCGGTCTATTCTTTTGATTTATAAGGGATTTTGCCGATTTCGGCCTATTGGTTAAAAAATGA
GCTGATTTAACAAAAATTTAACGCGAATTAATTCTGTGGAATGTGTGTCAGTTAGGGTGTGGAAAGTCCC
CAGGCTCCCCAGCAGGCAGAAGTATGCAAAGCATGCATCTCAATTAGTCAGCAACCAGGTGTGGAAAGTC
CCCAGGCTCCCCAGCAGGCAGAAGTATGCAAAGCATGCATCTCAATTAGTCAGCAACCATAGTCCCGCCC
CTAACTCCGCCCATCCCGCCCCTAACTCCGCCCAGTTCCGCCCATTCTCCGCCCCATGGCTGACTAATTT
TTTTTATTTATGCAGAGGCCGAGGCCGCCTCTGCCTCTGAGCTATTCCAGAAGTAGTGAGGAGGCTTTTT
TGGAGGCCTAGGCTTTTGCAAAAAGCTCCCGGGAGCTTGTATATCCATTTTCGGATCTGATCAAGAGACA
GGATGAGGATCGTTTCGCATGATTGAACAAGATGGATTGCACGCAGGTTCTCCGGCCGCTTGGGTGGAGA
GGCTATTCGGCTATGACTGGGCACAACAGACAATCGGCTGCTCTGATGCCGCCGTGTTCCGGCTGTCAGC
GCAGGGGCGCCCGGTTCTTTTTGTCAAGACCGACCTGTCCGGTGCCCTGAATGAACTGCAGGACGAGGCA
GCGCGGCTATCGTGGCTGGCCACGACGGGCGTTCCTTGCGCAGCTGTGCTCGACGTTGTCACTGAAGCGG
GAAGGGACTGGCTGCTATTGGGCGAAGTGCCGGGGCAGGATCTCCTGTCATCTCACCTTGCTCCTGCCGA
GAAAGTATCCATCATGGCTGATGCAATGCGGCGGCTGCATACGCTTGATCCGGCTACCTGCCCATTCGAC
CACCAAGCGAAACATCGCATCGAGCGAGCACGTACTCGGATGGAAGCCGGTCTTGTCGATCAGGATGATC
TGGACGAAGAGCATCAGGGGCTCGCGCCAGCCGAACTGTTCGCCAGGCTCAAGGCGCGCATGCCCGACGG
CGAGGATCTCGTCGTGACCCATGGCGATGCCTGCTTGCCGAATATCATGGTGGAAAATGGCCGCTTTTCT
GGATTCATCGACTGTGGCCGGCTGGGTGTGGCGGACCGCTATCAGGACATAGCGTTGGCTACCCGTGATA
TTGCTGAAGAGCTTGGCGGCGAATGGGCTGACCGCTTCCTCGTGCTTTACGGTATCGCCGCTCCCGATTC
GCAGCGCATCGCCTTCTATCGCCTTCTTGACGAGTTCTTCTGAGCGGGACTCTGGGGTTCGAAATGACCG
ACCAAGCGACGCCCAACCTGCCATCACGAGATTTCGATTCCACCGCCGCCTTCTATGAAAGGTTGGGCTT
CGGAATCGTTTTCCGGGACGCCGGCTGGATGATCCTCCAGCGCGGGGATCTCATGCTGGAGTTCTTCGCC
CACCCCAACTTGTTTATTGCAGCTTATAATGGTTACAAATAAAGCAATAGCATCACAAATTTCACAAATA
AAGCATTTTTTTCACTGCATTCTAGTTGTGGTTTGTCCAAACTCATCAATGTATCTTATCATGTCTGTAT
ACCGTCGACCTCTAGCTAGAGCTTGGCGTAATCATGGTCATAGCTGTTTCCTGTGTGAAATTGTTATCCG
CTCACAATTCCACACAACATACGAGCCGGAAGCATAAAGTGTAAAGCCTGGGGTGCCTAATGAGTGAGCT
AACTCACATTAATTGCGTTGCGCTCACTGCCCGCTTTCCAGTCGGGAAACCTGTCGTGCCAGCTGCATTA
ATGAATCGGCCAACGCGCGGGGAGAGGCGGTTTGCGTATTGGGCGCTCTTCCGCTTCCTCGCTCACTGAC
TCGCTGCGCTCGGTCGTTCGGCTGCGGCGAGCGGTATCAGCTCACTCAAAGGCGGTAATACGGTTATCCA
CAGAATCAGGGGATAACGCAGGAAAGAACATGTGAGCAAAAGGCCAGCAAAAGGCCAGGAACCGTAAAAA
GGCCGCGTTGCTGGCGTTTTTCCATAGGCTCCGCCCCCCTGACGAGCATCACAAAAATCGACGCTCAAGT
CAGAGGTGGCGAAACCCGACAGGACTATAAAGATACCAGGCGTTTCCCCCTGGAAGCTCCCTCGTGCGCT
CTCCTGTTCCGACCCTGCCGCTTACCGGATACCTGTCCGCCTTTCTCCCTTCGGGAAGCGTGGCGCTTTC
TCATAGCTCACGCTGTAGGTATCTCAGTTCGGTGTAGGTCGTTCGCTCCAAGCTGGGCTGTGTGCACGAA
CCCCCCGTTCAGCCCGACCGCTGCGCCTTATCCGGTAACTATCGTCTTGAGTCCAACCCGGTAAGACACG
ACTTATCGCCACTGGCAGCAGCCACTGGTAACAGGATTAGCAGAGCGAGGTATGTAGGCGGTGCTACAGA
GTTCTTGAAGTGGTGGCCTAACTACGGCTACACTAGAAGAACAGTATTTGGTATCTGCGCTCTGCTGAAG
CCAGTTACCTTCGGAAAAAGAGTTGGTAGCTCTTGATCCGGCAAACAAACCACCGCTGGTAGCGGTGGTT
TTTTTGTTTGCAAGCAGCAGATTACGCGCAGAAAAAAAGGATCTCAAGAAGATCCTTTGATCTTTTCTAC
GGGGTCTGACGCTCAGTGGAACGAAAACTCACGTTAAGGGATTTTGGTCATGAGATTATCAAAAAGGATC
TTCACCTAGATCCTTTTAAATTAAAAATGAAGTTTTAAATCAATCTAAAGTATATATGAGTAAACTTGGT
CTGACAGTTACCAATGCTTAATCAGTGAGGCACCTATCTCAGCGATCTGTCTATTTCGTTCATCCATAGT
TGCCTGACTCCCCGTCGTGTAGATAACTACGATACGGGAGGGCTTACCATCTGGCCCCAGTGCTGCAATG
ATACCGCGAGACCCACGCTCACCGGCTCCAGATTTATCAGCAATAAACCAGCCAGCCGGAAGGGCCGAGC
GCAGAAGTGGTCCTGCAACTTTATCCGCCTCCATCCAGTCTATTAATTGTTGCCGGGAAGCTAGAGTAAG
TAGTTCGCCAGTTAATAGTTTGCGCAACGTTGTTGCCATTGCTACAGGCATCGTGGTGTCACGCTCGTCG
TTTGGTATGGCTTCATTCAGCTCCGGTTCCCAACGATCAAGGCGAGTTACATGATCCCCCATGTTGTGCA
AAAAAGCGGTTAGCTCCTTCGGTCCTCCGATCGTTGTCAGAAGTAAGTTGGCCGCAGTGTTATCACTCAT
GGTTATGGCAGCACTGCATAATTCTCTTACTGTCATGCCATCCGTAAGATGCTTTTCTGTGACTGGTGAG
TACTCAACCAAGTCATTCTGAGAATAGTGTATGCGGCGACCGAGTTGCTCTTGCCCGGCGTCAATACGGG
ATAATACCGCGCCACATAGCAGAACTTTAAAAGTGCTCATCATTGGAAAACGTTCTTCGGGGCGAAAACT
CTCAAGGATCTTACCGCTGTTGAGATCCAGTTCGATGTAACCCACTCGTGCACCCAACTGATCTTCAGCA
TCTTTTACTTTCACCAGCGTTTCTGGGTGAGCAAAAACAGGAAGGCAAAATGCCGCAAAAAAGGGAATAA
GGGCGACACGGAAATGTTGAATACTCATACTCTTCCTTTTTCAATATTATTGAAGCATTTATCAGGGTTA
TTGTCTCATGAGCGGATACATATTTGAATGTATTTAGAAAAATAAACAAA
Features (pLannotate 1.2.2; 19 found; start..end, strand, type, name):
    160..463     +  enhancer       CMV enhancer: human cytomegalovirus immediate early enhancer
    464..667     +  promoter       CMV promoter: human cytomegalovirus (CMV) immediate early promoter
    663..696     +  LTR            5' LTR (truncated) (fragment): truncated 5' long terminal repeat (LTR) from HIV-1
    712..730     +  promoter       T7 promoter: promoter for bacteriophage T7 RNA polymerase
    783..1154    +  CDS            ble: BLE_STRHI - Experimental evidence at protein level: Swiss-Prot protein existence level 1. Binding protein with a strong affinity to the bleomycin family of antibiotics. From Streptoalloteichus hindustanus.
   1215..1439    +  polyA_signal   bGH poly(A) signal: bovine growth hormone polyadenylation signal
   1443..1464    +  promoter       SV40 promoter (fragment): SV40 enhancer and early promoter
   1485..1913    +  rep_origin     f1 ori (sequence partly withheld): f1 bacteriophage origin of replication; arrow indicates direction of (+) strand synthesis
   1927..2256    +  promoter       SV40 promoter: SV40 enhancer and early promoter
   2323..3114    +  CDS            neo: KKA2_KLEPN - Also known as kan, nptII. Experimental evidence at protein level: Swiss-Prot protein existence level 1. Resistance to kanamycin, neomycin, paromomycin, ribostamycin, butirosin and gentamicin B. From Klebsiella pneumoniae.
   3138..3296    +  CDS            ble (fragment): BLE_KLEPN - Experimental evidence at protein level: Swiss-Prot protein existence level 1. Binding protein with a strong affinity to the bleomycin family of antibiotics. Binds to CL990; an antimitotic-antibiotic compound. From Klebsiella pneumoniae.
   3291..3412    +  polyA_signal   SV40 poly(A) signal: SV40 polyadenylation signal
   3485..3501    -  protein_bind   lac operator: The lac repressor binds to the lac operator to inhibit transcription in E. coli. This inhibition can be relieved by adding lactose or isopropyl-β-D-thiogalactopyranoside (IPTG). lac repressor encoded by lacI
   3509..3539    -  promoter       lac promoter: promoter for the E. coli lac operon
   3554..3575    -  protein_bind   CAP binding site: CAP binding activates transcription in the presence of cAMP. E. coli catabolite activator protein
   3588..3680    -  CDS            lacI (fragment): lac repressor; lacI; The lac repressor binds to the lac operator to inhibit transcription in E. coli. This inhibition can be relieved by adding lactose or isopropyl-β-D-thiogalactopyranoside (IPTG).
   3863..4451    -  rep_origin     ori: high-copy-number ColE1/pMB1/pBR322/pUC origin of replication
   4622..5482    -  CDS            AmpR: β-lactamase; bla; confers resistance to ampicillin, carbenicillin, and related antibiotics
   5483..13      -  promoter       AmpR promoter (across the origin): bla
