[The description below was written by a language model from this plasmid's Addgene catalogue record and pLannotate feature annotations shown in this document.]
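Description:
pTS2403-Tier1-PhCMV-ZeoR is a mammalian expression plasmid built on pMM1, a pcDNA3.1-derived backbone, and belongs to the VAMSyB modular plasmid architecture for mammalian synthetic biology, in which it is designated a Tier-1 vector. In E. coli it replicates from a high-copy ColE1/pUC-type origin and is selected with ampicillin through the β-lactamase gene and its native promoter. An f1 bacteriophage origin is also present, along with residual lac promoter/operator and lacI fragments inherited from the backbone. The sequenced record is 5,574 nt.

The payload is a single transcription unit: the human cytomegalovirus immediate-early enhancer and promoter (PhCMV) drive the Sh ble gene from Streptoalloteichus hindustanus, and the transcript is terminated by the bovine growth hormone polyadenylation signal. Sh ble encodes a protein that binds bleomycin-family antibiotics, conferring zeocin resistance. A T7 promoter lies between the CMV promoter and the coding sequence, as is typical of pcDNA3.1-type vectors. The short "truncated HIV-1 LTR" and the isolated SV40 promoter fragment are small automated annotation hits rather than evident functional elements.

Downstream, the backbone carries a separate SV40 early promoter–neomycin phosphotransferase–SV40 poly(A) cassette, so the plasmid also provides G418 selection in mammalian cells. The partial Klebsiella ble annotation after neo is a fragment, not a second functional zeocin marker. The record supports use as a constitutive zeocin-resistance module, for selecting transfected mammalian cells or as a building block for higher-order assemblies. The cloning sites used and the details of tier assembly are not stated.
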