Addgene plasmid #169495: pTS2403-Tier1-PhCMV-ZeoR
Purpose: Tier-1 vector encoding PhCMV-driven zeocin resistance gene ZeoR (PhCMV-ZeoR-pA).
Depositing lab: Martin Fussenegger. Depositing organization: ETH Zurich (Swiss Federal Institute of Technology). Publication: A versatile plasmid architecture for mammalian synthetic biology (VAMSyB). Haellman V, Strittmatter T, Bertschi A, Stucheli P, Fussenegger M. Metab Eng. 2021 Jul;66:41-50. doi: 10.1016/j.ymben.2021.04.003. Epub 2021 Apr 18. PubMed 33857582.
Backbone
  Vector backbone: pMM1 (pcDNA3.1-based)
  Backbone size w/o insert (bp): 4435
  Vector type: Mammalian Expression
  Selectable markers: Neomycin (select with G418)
Growth in bacteria
  Bacterial resistance: Ampicillin, 100 μg/mL
  Growth temperature: 37°C
  Growth strain: DH5alpha
  Copy number: High Copy
Gene/Insert
  Gene/Insert name: PCMV-driven Sh ble (alt name: PCMV-ZeoR)
  Species: Streptoalloteichus hindustanus
  Promoter: PhCMV
  Cloning method: Restriction Enzyme; 5′ cloning site Unknown (unknown if destroyed)
  Sequencing primers: 5′ AmpStart; 3′ BGH-rev
Terms and licenses: Academic/Nonprofit Terms; Industry Terms: Not Available to Industry
How to cite: pTS2403-Tier1-PhCMV-ZeoR was a gift from Martin Fussenegger (Addgene plasmid # 169495 ; http://n2t.net/addgene:169495 ; RRID:Addgene_169495)
